>Addgene plasmid #177054 | pEPQD1CB0122 | addgene full sequence | sequence record 349502 | Addgene NGS Result
TGAGCGTCGCAAAGGAGATCCTGATCTGACTGATGGGCTGCCTGTATCGAGTGGTGATTTTGTGCCGAGC
TGCCGGTCGGGGAGCTGTTGGCTGGCTGGTGGCAGGATATATTGTGGTGTAAACAAATTGACGCTTAGAC
AACTTAATAACACATTGCGGACGTTTTTAATGTACTGGGGTGGATGCAGTGGGCCCCACTCTGTGAAGAC
AAGCAAGAATTCAAGCTTGGAGGTCAACATGGTGGAGCACGACACTCTGGTCTACTCCAAAAATGTCAAA
GATACAGTCTCAGAAGATCAAAGGGCTATTGAGACTTTTCAACAAAGGATAATTTCGGGAAACCTCCTCG
GATTCCATTGCCCAGCTATCTGTCACTTCATCGAAAGGACAGTAGAAAAGGAAGGTGGCTCCTACAAATG
CCATCATTGCGATAAAGGAAAGGCTATCATTCAAGATCTCTCTGCCGACAGTGGTCCCAAAGATGGACCC
CCACCCACGAGGAGCATCGTGGAAAAAGAAGAGGTTCCAACCACGTCTACAAAGCAAGTGGATTGATGTG
ACATCTCCACTGACGTAAGGGATGACGCACAATCCCACTATCCTTCGCAAGACCCTTCCTCTATATAAGG
AAGTTCATTTCATTTGGAGAGGACACGCTACTGTATAAGAGCTCATTTTTACAACAATTACCAACAACAA
CAAACAACAAACAACATTACAATTACATTTACAATTATCGATAACATGGCTTCTTCTATGCTTTCTTCTG
CTGCTGTTGTTGCTACTCGTGCTAGTGCTGCTCAAGCTAGTATGGTTGCTCCTTTTACTGGACTTAAGTC
TGCTGCTTCTTTTCCTGTTACTAGAAAGCAAAACAACCTTGATATTACTTCTATTGCTAGTAACGGAGGA
AGAGTTCGAGCAATGGCGACCATCACTTTCGATTCACTAAACCCGGTGACCGTCGCCATCTCAGCCGGTT
TTCTTCTCCTCCTTATCATCTTTGTGAAATCAAGAACTGGTTCATCCAAAAGAAAACCGCCGGGTCCTCC
AGGATGGCCGATTTTCGGCAATATGTTCGACCTCGGAGATTTACCTCACCAAACGCTGTACAAGCTCAAG
TCCAAATACGGGCCGATCGTATGGCTCCAGCTCGGCTCAATTAATACTATGGTTGTTCAAAATGCAGTTT
CCGCCGCCGAGCTTTTTAAGAAACACGATGTCCCCTTTTGTGACCGAAAAGTCCCTGATACTCTCACTGC
CTTCAATTTCAACCAGGGCTCCCTGGGTATGAATACTTACGGCGGACATTGGCGAGTGCTTAGACGCCTC
TGTTCCATGGAGTTTTTGGTAAATAAACGTATGAACGAAACTACAGATCTAAGAAGGAGAATTGAGGACA
ATATGGTCCGTTGGATTGAAGAAGATTCATTGGCATCTAAAGCACAAGGAGGAACCGGAGCGGTTCAATT
GAGCAGGTTTCTTTTTCTAATGGCGTTTAATTTGGTGGGTAACCTTATGTTATCGAGAGATTTAATGGAT
AATAAGGATCCAGAAGGAAGGGAATTTTTTGATTGTATGAATGAGATATTGGAATTGGCTGGTACTCCTA
ATATTGCTGATTTTTTGCCTTTGTTGAAGAAATTGGATCCACTTGGAATGAAGAAAAGGATGGTTGATAA
TATGTCTAGAACTATGAAAATTTCTTCAAAGTTTGTTCAAGAAAGACTTGATAATAGAAAAGCTGGAAAG
ATTAATGAAAAGAAAGATTTCTTGGATGTTATGCTTGAATACCAAGGTGATGGTAAAGATGGTCCCGATA
AATTCACTGAGCAACATGTCAACATTGTCATCATGGAAATGTTTTTTGCAGGATCAGAGACAACAAGTAT
CAGCATTGAATGGGGATTCACAGAACTTCTCCGAAACCCACACGCATTCAAGAAAGTAAGGGAAGAGATC
GACAGAGTAGTGGGAGTAAACAGAATGGTCGAAGAGAGCGACATGGAGAATTTGCCGTATTTGCAAGCAG
TTGTAAAGGAAACGCTTAGATTGCATCCGGCACTTCCAATGCTTCTACCAAGAAACACAATGGAGGACAC
TGAATACATGGGATACCTCATTCCTAAAGGCACACAAGTTTTCGTGAATGCATGGGCAATCGGAAGGGAT
CCTGAGTACTGGCAGGACCCTTTGAGTTTCAAACCAGAAAGGTTTATCAATTCCAGTGTTGAATATAAAG
GACAACATTTTGAATTGATTCCTTTTGGTTCTGGAAGAAGAATTTGTGTGGGATTTCCTTTGGCTCATAG
AGTTGTTCATCTCACTTTGGCTACATTAGTCCAGGCTTTTGATTGGGATCTTGGTGCTGGCGTTAAACCA
CAAGATATTGATTTGGAAGAGAGATTGGGATTGACTCTGAGGAAGAAGAATCCATTGAATGTCATCCCTA
AGAAGAGAGTTCATATCTAAGCTTCTCTAGCTAGAGTCGATCGACAAGCTCGAGTTTCTCCATAATAATG
TGTGAGTAGTTCCCAGATAAGGGAATTAGGGTTCCTATAGGGTTTCGCTCATGTGTTGAGCATATAAGAA
ACCCTTAGTATGTATTTGTATTTGTAAAATACTTCTATCAATAAAATTTCTAATTCCTAAAACCAAAATC
CAGTACTAAAATCCAGATCGCTACTATTGTCTTCTGCACGAAGTGGTTTAAACTATCAGTGTTTGACAGG
ATATATTGGCGGGTAAACCTAAGAGAAAAGAGCGTTTATTAGAATAATCGGATATTTAAAAGGGCGTGAA
AAGGTTTATCCGTTCGTCCATTTGTATGTGCATGCCAACCACAGGGTTCCCCAGATCAGGCGCTGGCTGC
TGAACCCCCAGCCGGAACTGACCCCACAAGGCCCTAGCGTTTGCAATGCACCAGGTCATCATTGACCCAG
GCGTGTTCCACCAGGCCGCTGCCTCGCAACTCTTCGCAGGCTTCGCCGACCTGCTCGCGCCACTTCTTCA
CGCGGGTGGAATCCGATCCGCACATGAGGCGGAAGGTTTCCAGCTTGAGCGGGTACGGCTCCCGGTGCGA
GCTGAAATAGTCGAACATCCGTCGGGCCGTCGGCGACAGCTTGCGGTACTTCTCCCATATGAATTTCGTG
TAGTGGTCGCCAGCAAACAGCACGACGATTTCCTCGTCGATCAGGACCTGGCAACGGGACGTTTTCTTGC
CACGGTCCAGGACGCGGAAGCGGTGCAGCAGCGACACCGATTCCAGGTGCCCAACGCGGTCGGACGTGAA
GCCCATCGCCGTCGCCTGTAGGCGCGACAGGCATTCCTCGGCCTTCGTGTAATACCGGCCATTGATCGAC
CAGCCCAGGTCCTGGCAAAGCTCGTAGAACGTGAAGGTGATCGGCTCGCCGATAGGGGTGCGCTTCGCGT
ACTCCAACACCTGCTGCCACACCAGTTCGTCATCGTCGGCCCGCAGCTCGACGCCGGTGTAGGTGATCTT
CACGTCCTTGTTGACGTGGAAAATGACCTTGTTTTGCAGCGCCTCGCGCGGGATTTTCTTGTTGCGCGTG
GTGAACAGGGCAGAGCGGGCCGTGTCGTTTGGCATCGCTCGCATCGTGTCCGGCCACGGCGCAATATCGA
ACAAGGAAAGCTGCATTTCCTTGATCTGCTGCTTCGTGTGTTTCAGCAACGCGGCCTGCTTGGCCTCGCT
GACCTGTTTTGCCAGGTCCTCGCCGGCGGTTTTTCGCTTCTTGGTCGTCATAGTTCCTCGCGTGTCGATG
GTCATCGACTTCGCCAAACCTGCCGCCTCCTGTTCAAGACGACGCGAACGCTCCACGGCGGCCGATGGCG
CGGGCAGGGCAGGGGGAGCCAGTTGCACGCTGTCGCGCTCGATCTTGGCCGTAGCTTGCTGGACCATCGA
GCCGACGGACTGGAAGGTTTCGCGGGGCGCACGCATGACGGTGCGGCTTGCGATGGTTTCGGCATCCTCG
GCGGAAAACCCCGCGTCGATCAGTTCTTGCCTGTATGCCTTCCGGTCAAACGTCCGATTCATTCACCCTC
CTTGCGGGATTGCCCCGACTCACGCCGGGGCAATGTGCCCTTATTCCTGATTTGACCCGCCTGGTGCCTT
GGTGTCCAGATAATCCACCTTATCGGCAATGAAGTCGGTCCCGTAGACCGTCTGGCCGTCCTTCTCGTAC
TTGGTATTCCGAATCTTGCCCTGCACGAATACCAGCGACCCCTTGCCCAAATACTTGCCGTGGGCCTCGG
CCTGAGAGCCAAAACACTTGATGCGGAAGAAGTCGGTGCGCTCCTGCTTGTCGCCGGCATCGTTGCGCCA
CATCTAGGATCTGCCAGGAACCGTAAAAAGGCCGCGTTGCTGGCGTTTTTCCATAGGCTCCGCCCCCCTG
ACGAGCATCACAAAAATCGACGCTCAAGTCAGAGGTGGCGAAACCCGACAGGACTATAAAGATACCAGGC
GTTTCCCCCTGGAAGCTCCCTCGTGCGCTCTCCTGTTCCGACCCTGCCGCTTACCGGATACCTGTCCGCC
TTTCTCCCTTCGGGAAGCGTGGCGCTTTCTCATAGCTCACGCTGTAGGTATCTCAGTTCGGTGTAGGTCG
TTCGCTCCAAGCTGGGCTGTGTGCACGAACCCCCCGTTCAGCCCGACCGCTGCGCCTTATCCGGTAACTA
TCGTCTTGAGTCCAACCCGGTAAGACACGACTTATCGCCACTGGCAGCAGCCACTGGTAACAGGATTAGC
AGAGCGAGGTATGTAGGCGGTGCTACAGAGTTCTTGAAGTGGTGGCCTAACTACGGCTACACTAGAAGAA
CAGTATTTGGTATCTGCGCTCTGCTGAAGCCAGTTACCTTCGGAAAAAGAGTTGGTAGCTCTTGATCCGG
CAAACAAACCACCGCTGGTAGCGGTGGTTTTTTTGTTTGCAAGCAGCAGATTACGCGCAGAAAAAAAGGA
TCTCAAGAAGATCCTTTGATCTTTTCTACGGGGTCTGACGCTCAGTGGAACGAAAACTCACGTTAAGGGA
TTTTGGTCATGAGATTATCAAAAAGGATCTTCACCTAGATCCTTTTAAATTAAAAATGAAGTTTTAAATC
AATCTAAAGTATATATGAGTAAACTTGGTCTGACAGTTACCAATGCTTAATCAGTGAGGCACCTATCTCA
GCGATCTGTCTATTTCGTTCATCCATAGTTGCCTGACTCCCCGTCGTGTAGATAACTACGATACGGGAGG
GCTTACCATCTGGCCCCAGTGCTGCAATGATACCGCGAGAACCACGCTCACCGGCTCCAGATTTATCAGC
AATAAACCAGCCAGCCGGAAGGGCCGAGCGCAGAAGTGGTCCTGCAACTTTATCCGCCTCCATCCAGTCT
ATTAATTGTTGCCGGGAAGCTAGAGTAAGTAGTTCGCCAGTTAATAGTTTGCGCAACGTTGTTGCCATTG
CTACAGGCATCGTGGTGTCACGCTCGTCGTTTGGTATGGCTTCATTCAGCTCCGGTTCCCAACGATCAAG
GCGAGTTACATGATCCCCCATGTTGTGCAAAAAAGCGGTTAGCTCCTTCGGTCCTCCGATCGTTGTCAGA
AGTAAGTTGGCCGCAGTGTTATCACTCATGGTTATGGCAGCACTGCATAATTCTCTTACTGTCATGCCAT
CCGTAAGATGCTTTTCTGTGACTGGTGAGTACTCAACCAAGTCATTCTGAGAATAGTGTATGCGGCGACC
GAGTTGCTCTTGCCCGGCGTCAATACGGGATAATACCGCGCCACATAGCAGAACTTTAAAAGTGCTCATC
ATTGGAAAACGTTCTTCGGGGCGAAAACTCTCAAGGATCTTACCGCTGTTGAGATCCAGTTCGATGTAAC
CCACTCGTGCACCCAACTGATCTTCAGCATCTTTTACTTTCACCAGCGTTTCTGGGTGAGCAAAAACAGG
AAGGCAAAATGCCGCAAAAAAGGGAATAAGGGCGACACGGAAATGTTGAATACTCATACTCTTCCTTTTT
CAATATTATTGAAGCATTTATCAAGGTTATTGTCTCATGAGCGGATACATATTTGAATGTATTTAGAAAA
ATAAACAAATAGGGGTTCCGCGCACGAATTGGCCAGCGCTGCCATTTTTGGGGTGAGGCCGTTCGCGGCC
GAGGGGCGCAGCCCCTGGGGGGATGGGAGGCCCGCGTTAGCGGGCCGGGAGGGTTCGAGAAGGGGGGGCA
CCCCCCTTCGGCGTGCGCGGTCACGCGCACAGGGCGCAGCCCTGGTTAAAAACAAGGTTTATAAATATTG
GTTTAAAAGCAGGTTAAAAGACAGGTTAGCGGTGGCCGAAAAACGGGCGGAAACCCTTGCAAATGCTGGA
TTTTCTGCCTGTGGACAGCCCCTCAAATGTCAATAGGTGCGCCCCTCATCTGTCAGCACTCTGCCCCTCA
AGTGTCAAGGATCGCGCCCCTCATCTGTCAGTAGTCGCGCCCCTCAAGTGTCAATACCGCAGGGCACTTA
TCCCCAGGCTTGTCCACATCATCTGTGGGAAACTCGCGTAAAATCAGGCGTTTTCGCCGATTTGCGAGGC
TGGCCAGCTCCACGTCGCCGGCCGAAATCGAGCCTGCCCCTCATCTGTCAACGCCGCGCCGGGTGAGTCG
GCCCCTCAAGTGTCAACGTCCGCCCCTCATCTGTCAGTGAGGGCCAAGTTTTCCGCGAGGTATCCACAAC
GCCGGCGGCCGCGGTGTCTCGCACACGGCTTCGACGGCGTTTCTGGCGCGTTTGCAGGGCCATAGACGGC
CGCCAGCCCAGCGGCGAGGGCAACCAGCCCGG
Features (pLannotate 1.2.2; 14 found; start..end, strand, type, name):
    100..124     +  misc_feature   LB T-DNA repeat: left border repeat from nopaline C58 T-DNA
    310..655     +  promoter       CaMV 35S promoter: strong constitutive promoter from cauliflower mosaic virus
    607..653     +  promoter       minimal CaMV 35S promoter: minimal 35S promoter from cauliflower mosaic virus
    684..737     +  misc_feature   TMV Ω: translational enhancer from the tobacco mosaic virus 5'-leader sequence (Gallie et al., 1988)
    746..925     +  CDS            rbcS (fragment): RBS_NICBE - Experimental evidence at protein level: Swiss-Prot protein existence level 1. (Microbial infection) Required for tobamovirus movement (e.g. tobacco mosaic virus (TMV)). From Nicotiana benthamiana.
    923..2467    +  CDS            IO: IO_CATRO - Also known as CYP76A26 From Catharanthus roseus (Madagascar periwinkle) (Vinca rosea).
   2505..2679    +  polyA_signal   CaMV poly(A) signal: cauliflower mosaic virus polyadenylation signal
   2724..2748    +  misc_feature   RB T-DNA repeat: right border repeat from nopaline C58 T-DNA
   2860..2880    -  CDS            TetR (fragment): tetracycline resistance regulatory protein; tetR
   2907..4052    -  CDS            trfA: TRFA_ECOLX - Experimental evidence at protein level: Swiss-Prot protein existence level 1. Also involved in plasmid copy number control, promoting intermolecular coupling of protein bound iterons at oriV, which inhibits replication initiation. From Escherichia coli.
   4388..4976    -  rep_origin     ori: high-copy-number ColE1/pMB1/pBR322/pUC origin of replication
   5147..6007    -  CDS            AmpR: β-lactamase; bla; confers resistance to ampicillin, carbenicillin, and related antibiotics
   6008..6112    -  promoter       AmpR promoter: bla
   6199..8       -  rep_origin     oriV (across the origin): incP origin of replication
