[The description below was written by a language model from this plasmid's Addgene catalogue record and pLannotate feature annotations shown in this document.]
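Description:
pEPQD1CB0122 is a MoClo (Golden Gate modular cloning) Level 1 plasmid built in the pICH47742 backbone, the position 2 acceptor of that system. It carries a single plant transcriptional unit between T-DNA borders. The 6.8 kb sequence has the layout of a binary vector. A high-copy ColE1/pUC-type origin and an ampicillin resistance gene (β-lactamase with its own promoter) support propagation and selection in E. coli. The broad-host-range IncP oriV and its initiator gene trfA allow replication in other Gram-negative hosts such as Agrobacterium. A short TetR fragment next to trfA appears to be a backbone remnant.

The payload lies between the nopaline-type left and right border repeats. A CaMV 35S promoter (named "35S short" in the insert description) is followed by the tobacco mosaic virus Ω leader, which acts as a translational enhancer. The coding region begins with a fragment of the Nicotiana benthamiana Rubisco small subunit, which corresponds to the chloroplast transit peptide described in the record. This fragment is joined directly to iridoid oxidase (CrIO, CYP76A26), a cytochrome P450 from Catharanthus roseus. The CaMV 35S polyadenylation signal terminates the unit. The design therefore gives strong constitutive expression of a CrIO intended to be directed to the chloroplast.

The stated purpose is transient expression in plants, and the associated work concerns rebuilding monoterpene indole alkaloid biosynthesis in Nicotiana benthamiana. As a position 2 Level 1 module, the unit could also be combined with neighbouring Level 1 units into multigene constructs. No plant selectable marker is annotated within the T-DNA.
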