Addgene plasmid #177054: pEPQD1CB0122
Purpose: MoClo Level 1, position 2, transcriptional unit for transient expression of iridoid oxidase; CYP76A26 (CrIO) from Catharanthus roseus driven by 35S promoter; contains a chloroplast transit peptide
Depositing lab: Nicola Patron. Depositing organization: Earlham Institute. Publication: Reconstitution of monoterpene indole alkaloid biosynthesis in genome engineered Nicotiana benthamiana. Dudley QM, Jo S, Guerrero DAS, Chhetry M, Smedley MA, Harwood WA, Sherden NH, O'Connor SE, Caputi L, Patron NJ. Commun Biol. 2022 Sep 10;5(1):949. doi: 10.1038/s42003-022-03904-w. PubMed 36088516.
Backbone
  Vector backbone: pICH47742
  Vector type: Synthetic Biology
Growth in bacteria
  Bacterial resistance: Ampicillin, 100 μg/mL
  Growth temperature: 37°C
  Growth strain: DH5alpha
  Copy number: High Copy
Gene/Insert
  Gene/Insert name: iridoid oxidase; CYP76A26 (CrIO) from Catharanthus roseus (alt name: P2_35SshortTMV-cTP_CrIO-35Sterm)
  Species: Other
  Cloning method: Restriction Enzyme; 5′ cloning site Unknown (unknown if destroyed); 3′ cloning site Unknown (unknown if destroyed)
  Sequencing primers: 5′ CTGGTGGCAGGATATATTGTGGTG; 3′ GAACCCTGTGGTTGGCATGCACATAC
Terms and licenses: Academic/Nonprofit Terms; Industry Terms: Not Available to Industry
How to cite: pEPQD1CB0122 was a gift from Nicola Patron (Addgene plasmid # 177054 ; http://n2t.net/addgene:177054 ; RRID:Addgene_177054)
